Addgene plasmid #163339: pMY-Ly6G-Rluc_miR
Purpose: Retroviral vector for negative control of knockdown expressing a non-target miR against Renilla luciferase and expression of a Ly6G surface marker
Depositing lab: Louis Ates & Teunis Geijtenbeek. Depositing organization: Academic Medical Center, University of Amsterdam. Publication: An optimized retroviral toolbox for overexpression and genetic perturbation of primary lymphocytes. van der Donk LEH, van der Spek J, van Duivenvoorde T, Ten Brink MS, Geijtenbeek TBH, Kuijl CP, van Heijst JWJ, Ates LS. Biol Open. 2022 Feb 15;11(2):bio059032. doi: 10.1242/bio.059032. Epub 2022 Mar 1. PubMed 35229875.
Backbone
  Vector backbone: pMY
  Vector type: Mammalian Expression, Retroviral, RNAi
Growth in bacteria
  Bacterial resistance: Ampicillin, 100 μg/mL
  Growth temperature: 37°C
  Growth strain: NEB Stable
  Copy number: High Copy
Gene/Insert
  Gene/Insert name: Ly-6G
  gRNA/shRNA sequence: AGGAATTATAATGCTTATCTA
  Species: M. musculus (mouse)
  Entrez Gene: Ly6g (a.k.a. Gr, Gr-, Gr-1, Gr1, Ly-6, Ly-6G)
  Promoter: LTR
  Cloning method: Restriction Enzyme; 5′ cloning site Unknown (unknown if destroyed); 3′ cloning site Unknown (unknown if destroyed)
Terms and licenses: Academic/Nonprofit Terms; Industry Terms: Not Available to Industry
Depositor comments: Please visit https://www.biorxiv.org/content/10.1101/2021.01.08.425881v1 for bioRxiv preprint.
How to cite: pMY-Ly6G-Rluc_miR was a gift from Louis Ates & Teunis Geijtenbeek (Addgene plasmid # 163339 ; http://n2t.net/addgene:163339 ; RRID:Addgene_163339)
