[The description below was written by a language model from this plasmid's Addgene catalogue record and pLannotate feature annotations shown in this document.]
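Description:
pMY-Ly6G-Rluc_miR is a 5.6 kb gammaretroviral vector built on the pMY backbone, designed as a negative control for microRNA-based knockdown experiments in mammalian cells. It is propagated in E. coli through a high-copy ColE1/pUC-type origin and selected with ampicillin via the β-lactamase gene and its native promoter. A short lacI fragment near the origin appears to be a non-functional cloning remnant.

The retroviral cassette is flanked by two Moloney murine leukemia virus long terminal repeats. Downstream of the 5′ LTR lie the MMLV Ψ packaging signal, a truncated gag segment lacking its start codon, and a pol region carrying the splice acceptor. Together these elements support packaging of the genomic RNA into virions and allow a spliced transcript for the payload. No functional gag, pol or env coding capacity is annotated (only a small env fragment precedes the 3′ LTR), so viral proteins must be supplied in trans by packaging cells.

Expression is driven by the LTR. The transcript encodes mouse Ly6G, a cell-surface protein that serves here as a marker for identifying transduced cells. It is followed by a miR-30a-based scaffold, whose 5′ and 3′ flanking arms frame a hairpin directed against Renilla luciferase. Because this target is absent from ordinary mammalian cells, the hairpin passes through the miRNA processing pathway without silencing an endogenous gene.

Marker and miR are linked on one transcript, so surface Ly6G reports which cells express the control hairpin. The plasmid belongs to a retroviral toolbox for overexpression and genetic perturbation of primary lymphocytes, where it serves as the non-targeting comparator for gene-specific knockdown vectors.
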