Features (pLannotate 1.2.2; 13 found; start..end, strand, type, name):
     22..615     +  LTR            LTR: long terminal repeat from Moloney murine leukemia virus
    746..1044    +  misc_feature   MMLV Ψ (fragment): packaging signal of Moloney murine leukemia virus (MMLV)
   1103..1519    +  CDS            gag (truncated): truncated Moloney murine leukemia virus (MMLV) gag gene lacking the start codon
   1529..1907    +  misc_feature   pol region: Moloney murine leukemia virus (MMLV) pol region containing the splice acceptor site
   1974..2375    +  CDS            Ly6g: LY6G_MOUSE - Experimental evidence at transcript level: Swiss-Prot protein existence level 2. From Mus musculus (Mouse).
   2414..2507    +  ncRNA          5' miR-30a: sequence upstream of the 71-nt precursor of the human miR-30a microRNA (Zeng et al., 2002) miRNA
   2634..2746    +  ncRNA          3' miR-30a: sequence downstream of the 71-nt precursor of the human miR-30a microRNA (Zeng et al., 2002) miRNA
   2805..2903    +  CDS            env (fragment): murine leukemia virus gPr80 envelope polyprotein precursor; env; proteolytically cleaved into gp70SU and p15TM subunits
   2945..3534    +  LTR            LTR: long terminal repeat from Moloney murine leukemia virus
   3600..3652    -  CDS            lacI (fragment): lac repressor; lacI; The lac repressor binds to the lac operator to inhibit transcription in E. coli. This inhibition can be relieved by adding lactose or isopropyl-β-D-thiogalactopyranoside (IPTG).
   3835..4423    -  rep_origin     ori: high-copy-number ColE1/pMB1/pBR322/pUC origin of replication
   4587..5447    -  CDS            AmpR: β-lactamase; bla; confers resistance to ampicillin, carbenicillin, and related antibiotics
   5448..5552    -  promoter       AmpR promoter: bla
>Addgene plasmid #163339 | pMY-Ly6G-Rluc_miR | addgene full sequence | sequence record 322047 | Addgene NGS Result
CCCGAAAAGTGCCACCTGCATAATGAAAGACCCCACCTGTAGGTTTGGCAAGCTAGCTTAAGTAACGCCA
TTTTGCAAGGCATGGAAAAATACATAACTGAGAATAGAAAAGTTCAGATCAAGGTCAGGAACAGATGGAA
CAGCTGAATATGGGCCAAACAGGATATCTGTGGTAAGCAGTTCCTGCCCCGGCTCAGGGCCAAGAACAGA
TGGAACAGCTGAATATGGGCCAAACAGGATATCTGTGGTAAGCAGTTCCTGCCCCGGCTCAGGGCCAAGA
ACAGATGGTCCCCAGATGCGGTCCAGCCCTCAGCAGTTTCTAGAGAACCATCAGATGTTTCCAGGGTGCC
CCAAGGACCTGAAATGACCCTGTGCCTTATTTGAACTAACCAATCAGTTCGCTTCTCGCTTCTGTTCGCG
CGCTTCTGCTCCCCGAGCTCAATAAAAGAGCCCACAACCCCTCACTCGGCGCGCCAGTCCTCCGATTGAC
TGAGTCGCCCGGGTACCCGTATTCCCAATAAAGCCTCTTGCTGTTTGCATCCGAATCGTGGACTCGCTGA
TCCTTGGGAGGGTCTCCTCAGATTGATTGACTGCCCACCTCGGGGGTCTTTCATTTGGAGGTTCCACCGA
GATTTGGAGACCCCTGCCCAGGGACCACCGACCCCCCCGCCGGGAGGTAAGCTGGCCAGCGGTCGTTTCG
TGTCTGTCTCTGTCTTTGTGCGTGTTTGTGCCGGCATCTAATGTTTGCGCCTGCGTCTGTACTAGTTAGC
TAACTAGCTCTGTATCTGGCGGACCCGTGGTGGAACTGACGAGTTCGGAACACCCGGCCGCAACCCTGGG
AGACGTCCCAGGGACTTCGGGGGCCGTTTTTGTGGCCCGACCTGAGTCCAAAAATCCCGATCGTTTTGGA
CTCTTTGGTGCACCCCCCTAATAGGAGGGATATGTGGTTCTGGTAGGAGACGAGAACCTAAAACAGTTCC
CGCCTCCGTCTGAATTTTTGCTTTCGGTTTGGGACCGAAGCCGCGCCGCGCGTCTTGTCTGCTGCAGCAT
CGTTCTGTGTTGTCTCTGTCTGACTGTGTTTCTGTATTTGTCTGAAAATTAGGGCCAGACTGTTACCACT
CCCTTAAGTTTGACCTTAGGTCACTGGAAAGATGTCGAGCGGATCGCTCACAACCAGTCGGTAGATGTCA
AGAAGAGACGTTGGGTTACCTTCTGCTCTGCAGAATGGCCAACCTTTAACGTCGGATGGCCGCGAGACGG
CACCTTTAACCGAGACCTCATCACCCAGGTTAAGATCAAGGTCTTTTCACCTGGCCCGCATGGACACCCA
GACCAGGTCCCCTACATCGTGACCTGGGAAGCCTTGGCTTTTGACCCCCCTCCCTGGGTCAAGCCCTTTG
TACACCCTAAGCCTCCGCCTCCTCTTCCTCCATCCGCCCCGTCTCTCCCCCTTGAACCTCCTCGTTCGAC
CCCGCCTCGATCCTCCCTTTATCCAGCCCTCACTCCTTCTCTAGGCGCCCCCATATGGCCATATGAGATC
TTATATGGGGCACCCCCGCCCCTTGTAAACTTCCCTGACCCTGACATGACAAGAGTTACTAACAGCCCCT
CTCTCCAAGCTCACTTACAGGCTCTCTACTTAGTCCAGCACGAAGTCTGGAGACCTCTGGCGGCAGCCTA
CCAAGAACAACTGGACCGACCGGCCGGTGGTACCTCACCCTTACCGAGTCGGCGACACAGTGTGGGTCCG
CCGACACCAGACTAAGAACCTAGAACCTCGCTGGAAAGGACCTTACACAGTCCTGCTGACCACCCCCACC
GCCCTCAAAGTAGACGGCATCGCAGCTTGGATACACGCCGCCCACGTGAAGGCTGCCGACCCCGGGGGTG
GACCATCCTCTAGACTGCCGGATCTAGCTAGTTAATTAACTCCGTGGATCCGGTCGTGCGGCCGCACGGA
AACGCGTGCCACCATGGACACCTGTCATATCGCCAAGAGCTGCGTGCTGATCCTGCTGGTGGTTCTGCTG
TGTGCCGAGCGAGCACAGGGACTGGAGTGCTACAACTGTATCGGCGTGCCACCTGAGACAAGCTGCAACA
CCACCACCTGTCCTTTCAGCGACGGCTTCTGTGTGGCCCTGGAAATCGAAGTGATCGTGGACAGCCACCG
CAGCAAAGTGAAGTCCAACCTGTGCCTGCCTATCTGCCCCACCACACTGGACAACACCGAGATCACAGGC
AACGCCGTGAACGTGAAAACCTACTGCTGCAAAGAGGACCTCTGCAACGCCGCTGTTCCAACAGGCGGAA
GCTCTTGGACAATGGCTGGCGTGCTGCTGTTCAGCCTGGTGTCTGTTCTGCTGCAGACCTTCCTGTGAGC
ATGCCGCGACCCTGCAGGTTTCTGAAGCTTTGTTTGAATGAGGCTTCAGTACTTTACAGAATCGTTGCCT
GCACATCTTGGAAACACTTGCTGGGATTACTTCTTCAGGTTAACCCAACAGAAGGCTCGAGAAGGTATAT
TGCTGTTGACAGTGAGCGCAGGAATTATAATGCTTATCTATAGTGAAGCCACAGATGTATAGATAAGCAT
TATAATTCCTATGCCTACTGCCTCGGACTTCAAGGGGCTAGAATTCAAGGGGCTACTTTAGGAGCAATTA
TCTTGTTTACTAAAACTGAATACCTTGCTATCTCTTTGATACATTTTTACAAAGCTGAATTAAAATGGTA
TAAATTAAATCACTTTATCGATTGCATTGGGTCGACCGGGCCGCCAGCACAGTGGTCGATCGAGGGGGGG
CCCGCGATTAGTCCAATTTGTTAAAGACAGGATATCAGTGGTCCAGGCTCTAGTTTTGACTCAACAATAT
CACCAGCTGAAGCCTATAGAGTACGAGCCATAGATAGAATAAAAGATTTTATTTAGTCTCCAGAAAAAGG
GGGGAATGAAAGACCCCACCTGTAGGTTTGGCAAGCTAGCTTAAGTAACGCCATTTTGCAAGGCATGGAA
AATACATAACTGAGAATAGAGAAGTTCAGATCAAGGTTAGGAACAGAGAGACAGCAGAATATGGGCCAAA
CAGGATATCTGTGGTAAGCAGTTCCTGCCCCGGCTCAGGGCCAAGAACAGTTGGAACAGCAGAATATGGG
CCAAACAGGATATCTGTGGTAAGCAGTTCCTGCCCCGGCTCAGGGCCAAGAACAGATGGTCCCCAGATGC
GGTCCCGCCCTCAGCAGTTTCTAGAGAACCATCAGATGTTTCCAGGGTGCCCCAAGGACCTGAAATGACC
CTGTGCCTTATTTGAACTAACCAATCAGTTCGCTTCTCGCTTCTGTTCGCGCGCTTCTGCTCCCCGAGCT
CAATAAAAGAGCCCACAACCCCTCACTCGGCGCGCCAGTCCTCCGATAGACTGCGTCGCCCGGGTACCCG
TGTATCCAATAAACCCTCTTGCAGTTGCATCCGACTTGTGGTCTCGCTGTTCCTTGGGAGGGTCTCCTCT
GAGTGATTGACTACCCGTCAGCGGGGGTCTTTCACATGCAGCATGTATCAAAATTAATTTGGTTTTTTTT
CTTAAGTATTTACATTAAATGGCCATAGTTGCATTAATGAATCGGCCAACGCGCGGGGAGAGGCGGTTTG
CGTATTGGGCGCTCTTCCGCTTCCTCGCTCACTGACTCGCTGCGCTCGGTCGTTCGGCTGCGGCGAGCGG
TATCAGCTCACTCAAAGGCGGTAATACGGTTATCCACAGAATCAGGGGATAACGCAGGAAAGAACATGTG
AGCAAAAGGCCAGCAAAAGGCCAGGAACCGTAAAAAGGCCGCGTTGCTGGCGTTTTTCCATAGGCTCCGC
ACCCCTGACGAGCATCACAAAAATCGACGCTCAAGTCAGAGGTGGCGAAACCCGACAGGACTATAAAGAT
ACCAGGCGTTTCCCCCTGGAAGCTCCCTCGTGCGCTCTCCTGTTCCGACCCTGCCGCTTACCGGATACCT
GTCCGCCTTTCTCCCTTCGGGAAGCGTGGCGCTTTCTCATAGCTCACGCTGTAGGTATCTCAGTTCGGTG
TAGGTCGTTCGCTCCAAGCTGGGCTGTGTGCACGAACCCCCCGTTCAGCCCGACCGCTGCGCCTTATCCG
GTAACTATCGTCTTGAGTCCAACCCGGTAAGACACGACTTATCGCCACTGGCAGCAGCCACTGGTAACAG
GATTAGCAGAGCGAGGTATGTAGGCGGTGCTACAGAGTTCTTGAAGTGGTGGCCTAACTACGGCTACACT
AGAAGAACAGTATTTGGTATCTGCGCTCTGCTGAAGCCAGTTACCTTCGGAAAAAGAGTTGGTAGCTCTT
GATCCGGCAAACAAACCACCGCTGGTAGCGGTGGTTTTTTTGTTTGCAAGCAGCAGATTACGCGCAGAAA
AAAAGGATCTCAAGAAGATCCTTTGATCTTTTCTACGGGGTCTGACGCTCAGTGGAACGAAAACTCACGT
TAAGGGATTTTGGTCATGAGATTATCAAAAAGGATCTTCACCTAGATCCTTTTGCGGCCGGCCGCAAATC
AATCTAAAGTATATATGAGTAAACTTGGTCTGACAGTTACCAATGCTTAATCAGTGAGGCACCTATCTCA
GCGATCTGTCTATTTCGTTCATCCATAGTTGCCTGACTCCCCGTCGTGTAGATAACTACGATACGGGAGG
GCTTACCATCTGGCCCCAGTGCTGCAATGATACCGCGAGACCCACGCTCACCGGCTCCAGATTTATCAGC
AATAAACCAGCCAGCCGGAAGGGCCGAGCGCAGAAGTGGTCCTGCAACTTTATCCGCCTCCATCCAGTCT
ATTAATTGTTGCCGGGAAGCTAGAGTAAGTAGTTCGCCAGTTAATAGTTTGCGCAACGTTGTTGCCATTG
CTACAGGCATCGTGGTGTCACGCTCGTCGTTTGGTATGGCTTCATTCAGCTCCGGTTCCCAACGATCAAG
GCGAGTTACATGATCCCCCATGTTGTGCAAAAAAGCGGTTAGCTCCTTCGGTCCTCCGATCGTTGTCAGA
AGTAAGTTGGCCGCAGTGTTATCACTCATGGTTATGGCAGCACTGCATAATTCTCTTACTGTCATGCCAT
CCGTAAGATGCTTTTCTGTGACTGGTGAGTACTCAACCAAGTCATTCTGAGAATAGTGTATGCGGCGACC
GAGTTGCTCTTGCCCGGCGTCAATACGGGATAATACCGCGCCACATAGCAGAACTTTAAAAGTGCTCATC
ATTGGAAAACGTTCTTCGGGGCGAAAACTCTCAAGGATCTTACCGCTGTTGAGATCCAGTTCGATGTAAC
CCACTCGTGCACCCAACTGATCTTCAGCATCTTTTACTTTCACCAGCGTTTCTGGGTGAGCAAAAACAGG
AAGGCAAAATGCCGCAAAAAAGGGAATAAGGGCGACACGGAAATGTTGAATACTCATACTCTTCCTTTTT
CAATATTATTGAAGCATTTATCAGGGTTATTGTCTCATGAGCGGATACATATTTGAATGTATTTAGAAAA
ATAAACAAATAGGGGTTCCGCGCACATTTC
